Addgene plasmid #91643: pPN272
Purpose: Express sgRNA targeting human MMP16
Depositing lab: Lindy Barrett. Depositing organization: Broad Institute. Publication: A Scaled Framework for CRISPR Editing of Human Pluripotent Stem Cells to Study Psychiatric Disease. Hazelbaker DZ, Beccard A, Bara AM, Dabkowski N, Messana A, Mazzucato P, Lam D, Manning D, Eggan K, Barrett LE. Stem Cell Reports. 2017 Oct 10;9(4):1315-1327. doi: 10.1016/j.stemcr.2017.09.006. PubMed 29020615.
Backbone
  Vector backbone: pUC19-U6 promoter
  Vector type: CRISPR
Growth in bacteria
  Bacterial resistance: Ampicillin, 100 μg/mL
  Growth temperature: 37°C
  Growth strain: DH5alpha
  Copy number: High Copy
Gene/Insert
  Gene/Insert name: MMP16 (alt name: NM_005941.4)
  gRNA/shRNA sequence: AGAGCGCAGCACTGACATTC
  Species: H. sapiens (human)
  Insert size (bp): 21
  Entrez Gene: MMP16 (a.k.a. MMP-X2, C8orf57, MT-MMP2, MT-MMP3, MT3-MMP, DKFZp761D112)
  Promoter: U6
  Cloning method: Restriction Enzyme; 5′ cloning site unknown (unknown if destroyed); 3′ cloning site unknown (unknown if destroyed)
  Sequencing primers: 5′ M13F (-21)
Terms and licenses: Academic/Nonprofit Terms; Industry Terms: Not Available to Industry
How to cite: pPN272 was a gift from Lindy Barrett (Addgene plasmid # 91643 ; http://n2t.net/addgene:91643 ; RRID:Addgene_91643)
