[The description below was written by a language model from this plasmid's Addgene catalogue record and pLannotate feature annotations shown in this document.]
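Description:
pPN272 is a small (about 3.0 kb) CRISPR guide RNA expression plasmid built on a pUC19 backbone carrying a U6 promoter. It is designed to express a single guide RNA targeting human MMP16, the gene for a membrane-type matrix metalloproteinase also known as MT3-MMP. It is propagated in E. coli as a high-copy plasmid through the pUC-type ColE1/pMB1 origin of replication. Selection is with ampicillin, through the β-lactamase gene driven by its own bla promoter. The other bacterial annotations are remnants of the pUC19 cloning region and have no role in guide expression. They include the lac promoter and operator, the CAP binding site, and fragments of lacZα, lacI, rop, bom and the multiple cloning site.

The functional cassette consists of the human U6 snRNA promoter, an RNA polymerase III promoter suited to producing short, uncapped transcripts. It is followed by the MMP16-specific protospacer, recorded as a 21 bp insert and lying in the unannotated gap between the promoter and the scaffold. Next comes the Streptococcus pyogenes Cas9 guide RNA scaffold. Transcription yields a chimeric sgRNA that directs SpCas9 to the MMP16 locus. The plasmid encodes no Cas9, no mammalian selection marker and no reporter, so the nuclease has to be supplied separately, for example from a co-delivered construct. The guide was inserted by restriction enzyme cloning, although the sites used are not recorded. The associated publication describes a scaled framework for CRISPR editing of human pluripotent stem cells to study psychiatric disease, which suggests pPN272 is one of a set of gene-targeting guide plasmids made for that work.
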