Features (pLannotate 1.2.2; 13 found; start..end, strand, type, name):
      1..241     +  promoter       U6 promoter: RNA polymerase III promoter for human U6 snRNA
    271..346     +  misc_RNA       gRNA scaffold: guide RNA scaffold for the Streptococcus pyogenes CRISPR/Cas9 system
    395..411     -  protein_bind   lac operator: The lac repressor binds to the lac operator to inhibit transcription in E. coli. This inhibition can be relieved by adding lactose or isopropyl-β-D-thiogalactopyranoside (IPTG). lac repressor encoded by lacI
    419..449     -  promoter       lac promoter: promoter for the E. coli lac operon
    464..485     -  protein_bind   CAP binding site: CAP binding activates transcription in the presence of cAMP. E. coli catabolite activator protein
    498..590     -  CDS            lacI (fragment): lac repressor; lacI; The lac repressor binds to the lac operator to inhibit transcription in E. coli. This inhibition can be relieved by adding lactose or isopropyl-β-D-thiogalactopyranoside (IPTG).
    773..1361    -  rep_origin     ori: high-copy-number ColE1/pMB1/pBR322/pUC origin of replication
   1532..2392    -  CDS            AmpR: β-lactamase; bla; confers resistance to ampicillin, carbenicillin, and related antibiotics
   2393..2497    -  promoter       AmpR promoter: bla
   2592..2627    +  CDS            rop (fragment): Rop protein, which maintains plasmids at low copy number; rop
   2729..2828    +  misc_feature   bom (fragment): basis of mobility region from pBR322
   2834..2991    -  CDS            lacZα (fragment): LacZα fragment of β-galactosidase; lacZ fragment
   2988..3014    +  misc_feature   MCS (fragment): pUC18/19 multiple cloning site
>Addgene plasmid #91643 | pPN272 | addgene full sequence | sequence record 190836 | Addgene NGS Result
GAGGGCCTATTTCCCATGATTCCTTCATATTTGCATATACGATACAAGGCTGTTAGAGAGATAATTGGAA
TTAATTTGACTGTAAACACAAAGATATTAGTACAAAATACGTGACGTAGAAAGTAATAATTTCTTGGGTA
GTTTGCAGTTTTAAAATTATGTTTTAAAATGGACTATCATATGCTTACCGTAACTTGAAAGTATTTCGAT
TTCTTGGCTTTATATATCTTGTGGAAAGGACGAAACACCGAGAGCGCAGCACTGACATTCGTTTTAGAGC
TAGAAATAGCAAGTTAAAATAAGGCTAGTCCGTTATCAACTTGAAAAAGTGGCACCGAGTCGGTGCTTTT
TTAAGCTTGGCGTAATCATGGTCATAGCTGTTTCCTGTGTGAAATTGTTATCCGCTCACAATTCCACACA
ACATACGAGCCGGAAGCATAAAGTGTAAAGCCTGGGGTGCCTAATGAGTGAGCTAACTCACATTAATTGC
GTTGCGCTCACTGCCCGCTTTCCAGTCGGGAAACCTGTCGTGCCAGCTGCATTAATGAATCGGCCAACGC
GCGGGGAGAGGCGGTTTGCGTATTGGGCGCTCTTCCGCTTCCTCGCTCACTGACTCGCTGCGCTCGGTCG
TTCGGCTGCGGCGAGCGGTATCAGCTCACTCAAAGGCGGTAATACGGTTATCCACAGAATCAGGGGATAA
CGCAGGAAAGAACATGTGAGCAAAAGGCCAGCAAAAGGCCAGGAACCGTAAAAAGGCCGCGTTGCTGGCG
TTTTTCCATAGGCTCCGCCCCCCTGACGAGCATCACAAAAATCGACGCTCAAGTCAGAGGTGGCGAAACC
CGACAGGACTATAAAGATACCAGGCGTTTCCCCCTGGAAGCTCCCTCGTGCGCTCTCCTGTTCCGACCCT
GCCGCTTACCGGATACCTGTCCGCCTTTCTCCCTTCGGGAAGCGTGGCGCTTTCTCATAGCTCACGCTGT
AGGTATCTCAGTTCGGTGTAGGTCGTTCGCTCCAAGCTGGGCTGTGTGCACGAACCCCCCGTTCAGCCCG
ACCGCTGCGCCTTATCCGGTAACTATCGTCTTGAGTCCAACCCGGTAAGACACGACTTATCGCCACTGGC
AGCAGCCACTGGTAACAGGATTAGCAGAGCGAGGTATGTAGGCGGTGCTACAGAGTTCTTGAAGTGGTGG
CCTAACTACGGCTACACTAGAAGAACAGTATTTGGTATCTGCGCTCTGCTGAAGCCAGTTACCTTCGGAA
AAAGAGTTGGTAGCTCTTGATCCGGCAAACAAACCACCGCTGGTAGCGGTGGTTTTTTTGTTTGCAAGCA
GCAGATTACGCGCAGAAAAAAAGGATCTCAAGAAGATCCTTTGATCTTTTCTACGGGGTCTGACGCTCAG
TGGAACGAAAACTCACGTTAAGGGATTTTGGTCATGAGATTATCAAAAAGGATCTTCACCTAGATCCTTT
TAAATTAAAAATGAAGTTTTAAATCAATCTAAAGTATATATGAGTAAACTTGGTCTGACAGTTACCAATG
CTTAATCAGTGAGGCACCTATCTCAGCGATCTGTCTATTTCGTTCATCCATAGTTGCCTGACTCCCCGTC
GTGTAGATAACTACGATACGGGAGGGCTTACCATCTGGCCCCAGTGCTGCAATGATACCGCGAGACCCAC
GCTCACCGGCTCCAGATTTATCAGCAATAAACCAGCCAGCCGGAAGGGCCGAGCGCAGAAGTGGTCCTGC
AACTTTATCCGCCTCCATCCAGTCTATTAATTGTTGCCGGGAAGCTAGAGTAAGTAGTTCGCCAGTTAAT
AGTTTGCGCAACGTTGTTGCCATTGCTACAGGCATCGTGGTGTCACGCTCGTCGTTTGGTATGGCTTCAT
TCAGCTCCGGTTCCCAACGATCAAGGCGAGTTACATGATCCCCCATGTTGTGCAAAAAAGCGGTTAGCTC
CTTCGGTCCTCCGATCGTTGTCAGAAGTAAGTTGGCCGCAGTGTTATCACTCATGGTTATGGCAGCACTG
CATAATTCTCTTACTGTCATGCCATCCGTAAGATGCTTTTCTGTGACTGGTGAGTACTCAACCAAGTCAT
TCTGAGAATAGTGTATGCGGCGACCGAGTTGCTCTTGCCCGGCGTCAATACGGGATAATACCGCGCCACA
TAGCAGAACTTTAAAAGTGCTCATCATTGGAAAACGTTCTTCGGGGCGAAAACTCTCAAGGATCTTACCG
CTGTTGAGATCCAGTTCGATGTAACCCACTCGTGCACCCAACTGATCTTCAGCATCTTTTACTTTCACCA
GCGTTTCTGGGTGAGCAAAAACAGGAAGGCAAAATGCCGCAAAAAAGGGAATAAGGGCGACACGGAAATG
TTGAATACTCATACTCTTCCTTTTTCAATATTATTGAAGCATTTATCAGGGTTATTGTCTCATGAGCGGA
TACATATTTGAATGTATTTAGAAAAATAAACAAATAGGGGTTCCGCGCACATTTCCCCGAAAAGTGCCAC
CTGACGTCTAAGAAACCATTATTATCATGACATTAACCTATAAAAATAGGCGTATCACGAGGCCCTTTCG
TCTCGCGCGTTTCGGTGATGACGGTGAAAACCTCTGACACATGCAGCTCCCGGAGACGGTCACAGCTTGT
CTGTAAGCGGATGCCGGGAGCAGACAAGCCCGTCAGGGCGCGTCAGCGGGTGTTGGCGGGTGTCGGGGCT
GGCTTAACTATGCGGCATCAGAGCAGATTGTACTGAGAGTGCACCATATGCGGTGTGAAATACCGCACAG
ATGCGTAAGGAGAAAATACCGCATCAGGCGCCATTCGCCATTCAGGCTGCGCAACTGTTGGGAAGGGCGA
TCGGTGCGGGCCTCTTCGCTATTACGCCAGCTGGCGAAAGGGGGATGTGCTGCAAGGCGATTAAGTTGGG
TAACGCCAGGGTTTTCCCAGTCACGACGTTGTAAAACGACGGCCAGTGAATTCGAGCTCGGTACCCGGGG
ATCCGTTAATTAA
